>Addgene plasmid #83134 | Hs.KRAS4b Q61L | depositor full sequence | sequence record 158097 | Full Sequence
TTAACGCTAGCATGGATGTTTTCCCAGTCACGACGTTGTAAAACGACGGCCAGTCTTAAAATTCGAGCTC
GGTCCGAGGATCCGAAATAATGATTTTATTTTGACTGATAGTGACCTGTTCGTTGCAACAAATTGATAAG
CAATGCTTTTTTATAATGCCAACTTTGTACAAAAAAGTTGGCACCATGACTGAATATAAACTTGTGGTAG
TTGGAGCTGGTGGCGTAGGCAAGAGTGCCTTGACGATACAGCTAATTCAGAATCATTTTGTGGACGAATA
TGATCCAACAATAGAGGATTCCTACAGGAAGCAAGTAGTAATTGATGGAGAAACCTGTCTCTTGGATATT
CTCGACACAGCAGGTCTAGAGGAGTACAGTGCAATGAGGGACCAGTACATGAGGACTGGGGAGGGCTTTC
TTTGTGTATTTGCCATAAATAATACTAAATCATTTGAAGATATTCACCATTATAGAGAACAAATTAAAAG
AGTTAAGGACTCTGAAGATGTACCTATGGTCCTAGTAGGAAATAAATGTGATTTGCCTTCTAGAACAGTA
GACACAAAACAGGCTCAGGACTTAGCAAGAAGTTATGGAATTCCTTTTATTGAAACATCAGCAAAGACAA
GACAGGGTGTTGATGATGCCTTCTATACATTAGTTCGAGAAATTCGAAAACATAAAGAAAAGATGAGCAA
AGATGGTAAAAAGAAGAAAAAGAAGTCAAAGACAAAGTGTGTAATTATGTAATCAACTTTCTTGTACAAA
GTTGGCATTATAGGAAAGCATTGCTTATCAATTTGTTGCAACGAACAGGTCACTATCAGTCAAAATAAAA
TCATTATTTGCATGCAAGCTTAGATCCTCTAGACCAGCCAGGACAGAAATGCCTCGACTTCGCTGCTACC
CAAGGTTGCCGGGTGACGCACACCGTGGAAACGGATGAAGGCACGAACCCAGTGGACATAAGCCTGTTCG
GTTCGTAAGCTGTAATGCAAGTAGCGTATGCGCTCACGCAACTGGTCCAGAACCTTGACCGAACGCAGCG
GTGGTAACGGCGCAGTGGCGGTTTTCATGGCTTGTTATGACTGTTTTTTTGGGGTACAGTCTATGCCTCG
GGCATCCAAGCAGCAAGCGCGTTACGCCGTGGGTCGATGTTTGATGTTATGGAGCAGCAACGATGTTACG
CAGCAGGGCAGTCGCCCTAAAACAAAGTTAAACATTATGAGGGAAGCGGTGATCGCCGAAGTATCGACTC
AACTATCAGAGGTAGTTGGCGTCATCGAGCGCCATCTCGAACCGACGTTGCTGGCCGTACATTTGTACGG
CTCCGCAGTGGATGGCGGCCTGAAGCCACACAGTGATATTGATTTGCTGGTTACGGTGACCGTAAGGCTT
GATGAAACAACGCGGCGAGCTTTGATCAACGACCTTTTGGAAACTTCGGCTTCCCCTGGAGAGAGCGAGA
TTCTCCGCGCTGTAGAAGTCACCATTGTTGTGCACGACGACATCATTCCGTGGCGTTATCCAGCTAAGCG
CGAACTGCAATTTGGAGAATGGCAGCGCAATGACATTCTTGCAGGTATCTTCGAGCCAGCCACGATCGAC
ATTGATCTGGCTATCTTGCTGACAAAAGCAAGAGAACATAGCGTTGCCTTGGTAGGTCCAGCGGCGGAGG
AACTCTTTGATCCGGTTCCTGAACAGGATCTATTTGAGGCGCTAAATGAAACCTTAACGCTATGGAACTC
GCCGCCCGACTGGGCTGGCGATGAGCGAAATGTAGTGCTTACGTTGTCCCGCATTTGGTACAGCGCAGTA
ACCGGCAAAATCGCGCCGAAGGATGTCGCTGCCGACTGGGCAATGGAGCGCCTGCCGGCCCAGTATCAGC
CCGTCATACTTGAAGCTAGACAGGCTTATCTTGGACAAGAAGAAGATCGCTTGGCCTCGCGCGCAGATCA
GTTGGAAGAATTTGTCCACTACGTGAAAGGCGAGATCACCAAGGTAGTCGGCAAATAACCCTCGAGCCAC
CCATGACCAAAATCCCTTAACGTGAGTTACGCGTCGTTCCACTGAGCGTCAGACCCCGTAGAAAAGATCA
AAGGATCTTCTTGAGATCCTTTTTTTCTGCGCGTAATCTGCTGCTTGCAAACAAAAAAACCACCGCTACC
AGCGGTGGTTTGTTTGCCGGATCAAGAGCTACCAACTCTTTTTCCGAAGGTAACTGGCTTCAGCAGAGCG
CAGATACCAAATACTGTCCTTCTAGTGTAGCCGTAGTTAGGCCACCACTTCAAGAACTCTGTAGCACCGC
CTACATACCTCGCTCTGCTAATCCTGTTACCAGTGGCTGCTGCCAGTGGCGATAAGTCGTGTCTTACCGG
GTTGGACTCAAGACGATAGTTACCGGATAAGGCGCAGCGGTCGGGCTGAACGGGGGGTTCGTGCACACAG
CCCAGCTTGGAGCGAACGACCTACACCGAACTGAGATACCTACAGCGTGAGCATTGAGAAAGCGCCACGC
TTCCCGAAGGGAGAAAGGCGGACAGGTATCCGGTAAGCGGCAGGGTCGGAACAGGAGAGCGCACGAGGGA
GCTTCCAGGGGGAAACGCCTGGTATCTTTATAGTCCTGTCGGGTTTCGCCACCTCTGACTTGAGCGTCGA
TTTTTGTGATGCTCGTCAGGGGGGCGGAGCCTATGGAAAAACGCCAGCAACGCGGCCTTTTTACGGTTCC
TGGCCTTTTGCTGGCCTTTTGCTCACATGTTCTTTCCTGCGTTATCCCCTGATTCTGTGGATAACCGTAT
TACCGCCTTTGAGTGAGCTGATACCGCTCGCCGCAGCCGAACGACCGAGCGCAGCGAGTCAGTGAGCGAG
GAAGCGGAAGAGCGCCCAATACGCAAACCGCCTCTCCCCGCGCGTTGGCCGATTCATTAATGCAGCTGGC
ACGACAGGTTTCCCGACTGGAAAGCGGGCAGTGAGCGCAACGCAATTAATACGCGTACCGCTAGCCAGGA
AGAGTTTGTAGAAACGCAAAAAGGCCATCCGTCAGGATGGCCTTCTGCTTAGTTTGATGCCTGGCAGTTT
ATGGCGGGCGTCCTGCCCGCCACCCTCCGGGCCGTTGCTTCACAACGTTCAAATCCGCTCCCGGCGGATT
TGTCCTACTCAGGAGAGCGTTCACCGACAAACAACAGATAAAACGAAAGGCCCAGTCTTCCGACTGAGCC
TTTCGTTTTATTTGATGCCTGGCAGTTCCCTACTCTCGCG
Features (pLannotate 1.2.2; 11 found; start..end, strand, type, name):
     18..54      -  CDS            lacZα (fragment): LacZα fragment of β-galactosidase; lacZ fragment
     85..180     +  protein_bind   attL3: mutant version of attL; recombination site for the Gateway® LR reaction LR Clonase™
    186..752     +  CDS            K-Ras: human small GTPase proto-oncoprotein
    757..850     -  protein_bind   attL2 (fragment): mutant version of attL; recombination site for the Gateway® LR reaction LR Clonase™
    965..988     +  promoter       Pc promoter (fragment): intI1 (promoter lies within the coding sequence); class 1 integron promoter
   1164..1220    +  CDS            GmR (fragment): gentamycin acetyltransferase; aacC1; confers resistance to gentamycin
   1227..2018    +  CDS            SmR: aminoglycoside adenylyltransferase (Murphy, 1985); aadA; confers resistance to spectinomycin and streptomycin
   2111..2699    +  rep_origin     ori: high-copy-number ColE1/pMB1/pBR322/pUC origin of replication
   2882..2974    +  CDS            lacI (fragment): lac repressor; lacI; The lac repressor binds to the lac operator to inhibit transcription in E. coli. This inhibition can be relieved by adding lactose or isopropyl-β-D-thiogalactopyranoside (IPTG).
   3029..3056    -  terminator     rrnB T2 terminator: transcription terminator T2 from the E. coli rrnB gene
   3188..3231    +  terminator     rrnB T1 terminator: Escherichia coli rrnB; transcription terminator T1 from the E. coli rrnB gene
