[The description below was written by a language model from this plasmid's Addgene catalogue record and pLannotate feature annotations shown in this document.]
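Description:
Hs.KRAS4b Q61L is a Gateway entry clone built on the pDonor-255 backbone (about 2.7 kb without insert; the full sequence record is 3,260 nt). It is a bacterial cloning plasmid rather than an expression vector. It replicates at high copy from a ColE1/pUC-type origin and is selected with spectinomycin through the aadA (SmR) aminoglycoside adenylyltransferase gene. A fragment of a class 1 integron Pc promoter lies upstream of this gene. Short annotated remnants of lacZα, lacI and a gentamicin resistance gene appear to be non-functional leftovers of the backbone. The rrnB T1 and T2 terminators sit upstream of the cloning region, where such elements typically insulate the insert from read-through transcription.

The payload is a 567 bp open reading frame encoding the human small GTPase KRAS, 4B isoform, carrying the Q61L substitution. Position 61 is a well-known oncogenic hotspot in RAS proteins, and changes there impair GTP hydrolysis. The ORF retains its stop codon, so it suits native expression or N-terminal fusions but not C-terminal tags. It has no promoter of its own and is flanked by attL recombination sites. The automated annotation labels these attL3 and a fragment of attL2, while the catalogue entry does not say which attL variants are present. An LR Clonase reaction moves the ORF into any compatible destination vector, which then supplies the promoter, tags and host-specific elements. The clone therefore serves as a transferable source of mutant KRAS for building expression constructs, for example to study RAS signalling or to produce the protein.
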