Addgene plasmid #83134: Hs.KRAS4b Q61L
Purpose: Gateway ORF Entry clone of human KRAS4B [NM_004985.4 ] with stop codon (for native or N-terminal fusions), Q61L mutation
Depositing lab: Dominic Esposito. Depositing organization: National Cancer Institute (NCI).
Backbone
  Vector backbone: pDonor-255
  Backbone size w/o insert (bp): 2693
  Vector type: Gateway Entry Clone
Growth in bacteria
  Bacterial resistance: Spectinomycin, 50 μg/mL
  Growth temperature: 37°C
  Growth strain: DH10B
  Copy number: High Copy
Gene/Insert
  Gene/Insert name: KRAS
  Species: H. sapiens (human)
  Insert size (bp): 567
  Mutation: Q61L
  GenBank ID: NM_004985.4
  Entrez Gene: KRAS (a.k.a. 'C-K-RAS, C-K-RAS, CFC2, K-RAS2A, K-RAS2B, K-RAS4A, K-RAS4B, K-Ras, K-Ras 2, KI-RAS, KRAS1, KRAS2, NS, NS3, OES, RALD, RASK2, c-Ki-ras, c-Ki-ras2)
  Cloning method: Gateway Cloning
  Sequencing primers: 5′ M13F 23-mer (5'-CCCAGTCACGACGTTGTAAAACG); 3′ attLR 23-mer (5'-TAACATCAGAGATTTTGAGACAC)
Terms and licenses: Academic/Nonprofit Terms; Industry Terms: Not Available to Industry
How to cite: Hs.KRAS4b Q61L was a gift from Dominic Esposito (Addgene plasmid # 83134 ; http://n2t.net/addgene:83134 ; RRID:Addgene_83134)
