>Addgene plasmid #83134 | Hs.KRAS4b Q61L | addgene partial sequence | sequence record 159006 | M13pUC-Fwd 5'-CCCAGTCACGACGTTGTAAAACG-3'
TCGAGCTCGGTCCGAGGATCCGAAATAATGATTTTATTTTGACTGATAGTGACCTGTTCGTTGCAACAAA
TTGATAAGCAATGCTTTTTTATAATGCCAACTTTGTACAAAAAAGTTGGCACCATGACTGAATATAAACT
TGTGGTAGTTGGAGCTGGTGGCGTAGGCAAGAGTGCCTTGACGATACAGCTAATTCAGAATCATTTTGTG
GACGAATATGATCCAACAATAGAGGATTCCTACAGGAAGCAAGTAGTAATTGATGGAGAAACCTGTCTCT
TGGATATTCTCGACACAGCAGGTCTAGAGGAGTACAGTGCAATGAGGGACCAGTACATGAGGACTGGGGA
GGGCTTTCTTTGTGTATTTGCCATAAATAATACTAAATCATTTGAAGATATTCACCATTATAGAGAACAA
ATTAAAAGAGTTAAGGACTCTGAAGATGTACCTATGGTCCTAGTAGGAAATAAATGTGATTTGCCTTCTA
GAACAGTAGACACAAAACAGGCTCAGGACTTAGCAAGAAGTTATGGAATTCCTTTTATTGAAACATCAGC
AAAGACAAGACAGGGTGTTGATGATGCCTTCTATACATTAGTTCGAGAAATTCGAAAACATAAAGAAAAG
ATGAGCAAAGATGGTAAAAAGAAGAAAAAGAAGTCAAAGACAAAGTGTGTAATTATGTAATCAACTTTCT
TGTACAAAGTTGGCATTATAGGAAAGCATTGCTTATCAATTTGTTGCAACGAACAGGTCACTATCAGTCA
AAATAAAATCATTATTTGCATGCAAGCTTAGATCCTCTAGACCAGCCAGGACAGAAATGCCTCGACTTCG
CTGCTACCCAAGGTTGCCGGGTGACGCACACCGTGGAAACGGATGAAGGCACGAACC
